Addgene plasmid #201209: AAVTRE3_smFP_HA
Purpose: AAV vector for TRE(TRE3G)-driven smFP_HA (HA-tagged spaghetti monster) expression
Depositing lab: Tetsuo Yamamori. Depositing organization: RIKEN Center for Brain Science. Publication: Serial Two-Photon Tomography of the Whole Marmoset Brain for Neuroanatomical Analyses. Watakabe A, Tani T, Abe H, Skibbe H, Ichinohe N, Yamamori T. J Vis Exp. 2025 Jan 17;(215). doi: 10.3791/67694. PubMed 39895625.
Backbone
  Vector backbone: pAAVTRE3_Clover
  Backbone manufacturer: addgene Plasmid #135179
  Modifications to backbone: Replacement of clover insert with smFP_HA (WPRE is retained)
  Vector type: Mammalian Expression, Bacterial Expression, AAV
Growth in bacteria
  Bacterial resistance: Ampicillin, 100 μg/mL
  Growth temperature: 37°C
  Growth strain: NEB Stable
  Copy number: High Copy
Gene/Insert
  Gene/Insert name: smFP _HA (addgene plasmid #59759)
  Species: Synthetic
  Promoter: TRE3G
  Cloning method: Restriction Enzyme; 5′ cloning site EcoRI (not destroyed); 3′ cloning site BamHI (not destroyed)
  Sequencing primers: 5′ ATAAGCTTTAGGCGTGTACGGT; 3′ cagcaaccaggatttatacaagg
Resource information
  A portion of this plasmid was derived from a plasmid made by: Looger lab (from addgene #59759)
Terms and licenses: Academic/Nonprofit Terms; Industry Terms: Not Available to Industry
Depositor comments: Please visit https://doi.org/10.1101/2021.12.26.474213 for bioRxiv preprint.
How to cite: AAVTRE3_smFP_HA was a gift from Tetsuo Yamamori (Addgene plasmid # 201209 ; http://n2t.net/addgene:201209 ; RRID:Addgene_201209)
