[The description below was written by a language model from this plasmid's Addgene catalogue record and pLannotate feature annotations shown in this document.]
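Description:
AAVTRE3_smFP_HA is a 5.5 kb AAV transfer plasmid for tetracycline-regulated expression of the HA-tagged "spaghetti monster" fluorescent protein (smFP_HA) in mammalian cells. It was built from the pAAVTRE3_Clover backbone by replacing the Clover reporter with the smFP_HA coding sequence between EcoRI and BamHI sites, both of which remain intact. In bacteria it is maintained at high copy from a ColE1/pUC-type origin and selected with ampicillin through the bla gene. An f1 phage origin and small remnants of pBR322 bom and rop sequences are also present in the backbone.

The expression cassette lies between AAV2 inverted terminal repeats, which allow the intervening DNA to be packaged into recombinant AAV particles. The 3′ ITR is annotated in full, while the 5′ ITR is detected only as two short fragments, a common outcome for these repetitive, structured elements in sequencing-based annotation. Within the cassette, the third-generation Tet-responsive TRE3G promoter drives the insert, so expression depends on a tetracycline-controlled transactivator supplied separately; none is encoded on this plasmid. The coding region is annotated automatically as a fragment of a superfolder GFP variant, consistent with smFP design, in which a GFP-derived scaffold carries multiple copies of an epitope tag (here HA) for sensitive antibody detection. Downstream, a WPRE enhances transcript stability and expression, and the human growth hormone polyadenylation signal terminates the message.

The associated publication concerns whole-brain neuroanatomical imaging in the marmoset, suggesting use as a transactivator-dependent, immunodetectable label for neuronal tracing.
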