Features (pLannotate 1.2.2; 15 found; start..end, strand, type, name):
     12..39      +  repeat_region  AAV2 ITR (fragment): inverted terminal repeat of adeno-associated virus serotype 2 inverted
     68..95      +  repeat_region  AAV2 ITR (fragment): inverted terminal repeat of adeno-associated virus serotype 2 inverted
    147..525     +  promoter       TRE3G promoter: 3rd-generation Tet-responsive promoter that can be activated by binding of Tet-On® 3G
    653..1507    +  CDS            vsfGFP-9 (fragment): vsfGFP-9 is a basic (constitutively fluorescent) green fluorescent protein published in 2015, derived from Aequorea victoria. It has low acid sensitivity.
   1627..1650    +  misc_feature   MCS (fragment): pBluescript multiple cloning site
   1650..2238    +  misc_feature   WPRE: woodchuck hepatitis virus posttranscriptional regulatory element
   2270..2746    +  polyA_signal   hGH poly(A) signal: human growth hormone polyadenylation signal
   2786..2926    +  repeat_region  AAV2 ITR: inverted terminal repeat of adeno-associated virus serotype 2 inverted
   2931..2982    -  misc_feature   bom (fragment): basis of mobility region from pBR322
   3001..3456    +  rep_origin     f1 ori (sequence partly withheld): f1 bacteriophage origin of replication; arrow indicates direction of (+) strand synthesis
   3457..3506    -  misc_feature   bom (fragment): basis of mobility region from pBR322
   3608..3643    -  CDS            rop (fragment): Rop protein, which maintains plasmids at low copy number; rop
   3738..3842    +  promoter       AmpR promoter: bla
   3843..4703    +  CDS            AmpR: β-lactamase; bla; confers resistance to ampicillin, carbenicillin, and related antibiotics
   4874..5462    +  rep_origin     ori: high-copy-number ColE1/pMB1/pBR322/pUC origin of replication
>Addgene plasmid #201209 | AAVTRE3_smFP_HA | addgene full sequence | sequence record 401053 | Addgene NGS Result
CCTGCAGGCAGCTGCGCGCTCGCTCGCTCACTGAGGCCGCCCGGGCGTCGGGCGACCTTTGGTCGCCCGG
CCTCAGTGAGCGAGCGAGCGCGCAGAGAGGGAGTGGCCAACTCCATCACTAGGGGTTCCTGCGGCCGCAC
GCGTTCGAGTTTACTCCCTATCAGTGATAGAGAACGTATGAAGAGTTTACTCCCTATCAGTGATAGAGAA
CGTATGCAGACTTTACTCCCTATCAGTGATAGAGAACGTATAAGGAGTTTACTCCCTATCAGTGATAGAG
AACGTATGACCAGTTTACTCCCTATCAGTGATAGAGAACGTATCTACAGTTTACTCCCTATCAGTGATAG
AGAACGTATATCCAGTTTACTCCCTATCAGTGATAGAGAACGTATAAGCTTTAGGCGTGTACGGTGGGCG
CCTATAAAAGCAGAGCTCGTTTAGTGAACCGTCAGATCGCCTGGAGCAATTCCACAACACTTTTGTCTTA
TACCAACTTTCCGTACCACTTCCTACCCTCGTAAAGTCGACGAATTCAATTGCGGCCGCCACCATGTACC
CTTATGATGTGCCCGATTATGCTGGCTACCCTTATGATGTTCCTGATTACGCCGGATATCCGTATGACGT
GCCAGACTACGCGGGAGGTGTGAGCAAGGGAGAGGAGTTGTTTACCGGCGTGGTCCCCATACTGGTGGAG
TTGGATGGCGACGTTAATGGACATAAATTCTCGGTCCGCGGCGAGGGAGAGGGAGACGCCACCAATGGCA
AGCTGACGCTTAAGTTCATTTGCACGACTGGAAAATTGCCTGTCCCCTGGCCGACCCTGGTCACCACACT
GGGCGGAGGAGTGCAGTGCTTCTCCCGTTACCCAGACCACATGAAGCAGCACGATTTCTTCAAGAGCGCA
ATGCCGGAGGGATACGTGCAAGAACGGACTATTTCCTTCAAGGATGACGGAACCTATAAGACCCGTGCGG
AGGTCAAATTCGAGGGTGACACCCTGGTGAACCGAATTGAACTCAAAGGAATCGATTTCAAGGAGGATGG
AAATATTCTGGGTCACAAGCTGGAATACAACTTCAACAGCCATAATGTGTACATTACGGCTGATAAGCAG
AAGAACGGCATTAAGGCCAATTTCAAGATCCGCCACAACGTTGAGGGTGGATATCCCTACGACGTGCCCG
ATTATGCGGGCGGATATCCGTATGATGTTCCAGATTATGCTGGTGGTGGAGGCTATCCCTATGATGTCCC
CGACTACGCCGGAGGTTACCCATACGACGTGCCCGACTACGCTGGAGGCGATGGCAGCGTGCAGCTGGCA
GATCATTATCAACAGAATACCCCCATAGGTGATGGCCCCGTTCTGCTTCCAGATAATCACTACCTTTCCA
CCCAGAGCGTGCTTTCGAAAGACCCGAACGAAAAGCGTGATCACATGGTCCTGCTGGAGTTTGTGACCGC
GGCTGGAATCACCCTGGGTATGGACGAACTCTACAAGGGTGGCTACCCCTACGATGTGCCGGATTACGCT
GGATATCCGTATGACGTACCGGACTATGCCGGTTACCCGTACGATGTCCCGGACTACGCTTAAACCGGTG
CTCGAGGTACGGATCCAATTCGATATCAAGCTTATCGATAATCAACCTCTGGATTACAAAATTTGTGAAA
GATTGACTGGTATTCTTAACTATGTTGCTCCTTTTACGCTATGTGGATACGCTGCTTTAATGCCTTTGTA
TCATGCTATTGCTTCCCGTATGGCTTTCATTTTCTCCTCCTTGTATAAATCCTGGTTGCTGTCTCTTTAT
GAGGAGTTGTGGCCCGTTGTCAGGCAACGTGGCGTGGTGTGCACTGTGTTTGCTGACGCAACCCCCACTG
GTTGGGGCATTGCCACCACCTGTCAGCTCCTTTCCGGGACTTTCGCTTTCCCCCTCCCTATTGCCACGGC
GGAACTCATCGCCGCCTGCCTTGCCCGCTGCTGGACAGGGGCTCGGCTGTTGGGCACTGACAATTCCGTG
GTGTTGTCGGGGAAATCATCGTCCTTTCCTTGGCTGCTCGCCTATGTTGCCACCTGGATTCTGCGCGGGA
CGTCCTTCTGCTACGTCCCTTCGGCCCTCAATCCAGCGGACCTTCCTTCCCGCGGCCTGCTGCCGGCTCT
GCGGCCTCTTCCGCGTCTTCGCCTTCGCCCTCAGACGAGTCGGATCTCCCTTTGGGCCGCCTCCCCGCAT
CGATACCGAGCGCTGCTCGAGAGATCTACGGGTGGCATCCCTGTGACCCCTCCCCAGTGCCTCTCCTGGC
CCTGGAAGTTGCCACTCCAGTGCCCACCAGCCTTGTCCTAATAAAATTAAGTTGCATCATTTTGTCTGAC
TAGGTGTCCTTCTATAATATTATGGGGTGGAGGGGGGTGGTATGGAGCAAGGGGCAAGTTGGGAAGACAA
CCTGTAGGGCCTGCGGGGTCTATTGGGAACCAAGCTGGAGTGCAGTGGCACAATCTTGGCTCACTGCAAT
CTCCGCCTCCTGGGTTCAAGCGATTCTCCTGCCTCAGCCTCCCGAGTTGTTGGGATTCCAGGCATGCATG
ACCAGGCTCAGCTAATTTTTGTTTTTTTGGTAGAGACGGGGTTTCACCATATTGGCCAGGCTGGTCTCCA
ACTCCTAATCTCAGGTGATCTACCCACCTTGGCCTCCCAAATTGCTGGGATTACAGGCGTGAACCACTGC
TCCCTTCCCTGTCCTTCTGATTTTGTAGGTAACCACGTGCGGACCGAGCGGCCGCAGGAACCCCTAGTGA
TGGAGTTGGCCACTCCCTCTCTGCGCGCTCGCTCGCTCACTGAGGCCGGGCGACCAAAGGTCGCCCGACG
CCCGGGCTTTGCCCGGGCGGCCTCAGTGAGCGAGCGAGCGCGCAGCTGCCTGCAGGGGCGCCTGATGCGG
TATTTTCTCCTTACGCATCTGTGCGGTATTTCACACCGCATA
[95 nt withheld, positions 2983-3077]
T
[46 nt withheld, positions 3079-3124]
C
[141 nt withheld, positions 3126-3266]
CCTTTGACGTTGGAGTCCACGTTCTTT
[37 nt withheld, positions 3294-3330]
ACTCTATCTCGGGCTATTCTTTTGATTTATAAGGGATTTTGCCGATTTCGGTCTATTGGTTAAAAAATGA
GCTGATTTAACAAAAATTTAACGCGAATTTTAACAAAATATTAACGTTTACAATTTTATGGTGCACTCTC
AGTACAATCTGCTCTGATGCCGCATAGTTAAGCCAGCCCCGACACCCGCCAACACCCGCTGACGCGCCCT
GACGGGCTTGTCTGCTCCCGGCATCCGCTTACAGACAAGCTGTGACCGTCTCCGGGAGCTGCATGTGTCA
GAGGTTTTCACCGTCATCACCGAAACGCGCGAGACGAAAGGGCCTCGTGATACGCCTATTTTTATAGGTT
AATGTCATGATAATAATGGTTTCTTAGACGTCAGGTGGCACTTTTCGGGGAAATGTGCGCGGAACCCCTA
TTTGTTTATTTTTCTAAATACATTCAAATATGTATCCGCTCATGAGACAATAACCCTGATAAATGCTTCA
ATAATATTGAAAAAGGAAGAGTATGAGTATTCAACATTTCCGTGTCGCCCTTATTCCCTTTTTTGCGGCA
TTTTGCCTTCCTGTTTTTGCTCACCCAGAAACGCTGGTGAAAGTAAAAGATGCTGAAGATCAGTTGGGTG
CACGAGTGGGTTACATCGAACTGGATCTCAACAGCGGTAAGATCCTTGAGAGTTTTCGCCCCGAAGAACG
TTTTCCAATGATGAGCACTTTTAAAGTTCTGCTATGTGGCGCGGTATTATCCCGTATTGACGCCGGGCAA
GAGCAACTCGGTCGCCGCATACACTATTCTCAGAATGACTTGGTTGAGTACTCACCAGTCACAGAAAAGC
ATCTTACGGATGGCATGACAGTAAGAGAATTATGCAGTGCTGCCATAACCATGAGTGATAACACTGCGGC
CAACTTACTTCTGACAACGATCGGAGGACCGAAGGAGCTAACCGCTTTTTTGCACAACATGGGGGATCAT
GTAACTCGCCTTGATCGTTGGGAACCGGAGCTGAATGAAGCCATACCAAACGACGAGCGTGACACCACGA
TGCCTGTAGCAATGGCAACAACGTTGCGCAAACTATTAACTGGCGAACTACTTACTCTAGCTTCCCGGCA
ACAATTAATAGACTGGATGGAGGCGGATAAAGTTGCAGGACCACTTCTGCGCTCGGCCCTTCCGGCTGGC
TGGTTTATTGCTGATAAATCTGGAGCCGGTGAGCGTGGGTCTCGCGGTATCATTGCAGCACTGGGGCCAG
ATGGTAAGCCCTCCCGTATCGTAGTTATCTACACGACGGGGAGTCAGGCAACTATGGATGAACGAAATAG
ACAGATCGCTGAGATAGGTGCCTCACTGATTAAGCATTGGTAACTGTCAGACCAAGTTTACTCATATATA
CTTTAGATTGATTTAAAACTTCATTTTTAATTTAAAAGGATCTAGGTGAAGATCCTTTTTGATAATCTCA
TGACCAAAATCCCTTAACGTGAGTTTTCGTTCCACTGAGCGTCAGACCCCGTAGAAAAGATCAAAGGATC
TTCTTGAGATCCTTTTTTTCTGCGCGTAATCTGCTGCTTGCAAACAAAAAAACCACCGCTACCAGCGGTG
GTTTGTTTGCCGGATCAAGAGCTACCAACTCTTTTTCCGAAGGTAACTGGCTTCAGCAGAGCGCAGATAC
CAAATACTGTTCTTCTAGTGTAGCCGTAGTTAGGCCACCACTTCAAGAACTCTGTAGCACCGCCTACATA
CCTCGCTCTGCTAATCCTGTTACCAGTGGCTGCTGCCAGTGGCGATAAGTCGTGTCTTACCGGGTTGGAC
TCAAGACGATAGTTACCGGATAAGGCGCAGCGGTCGGGCTGAACGGGGGGTTCGTGCACACAGCCCAGCT
TGGAGCGAACGACCTACACCGAACTGAGATACCTACAGCGTGAGCTATGAGAAAGCGCCACGCTTCCCGA
AGGGAGAAAGGCGGACAGGTATCCGGTAAGCGGCAGGGTCGGAACAGGAGAGCGCACGAGGGAGCTTCCA
GGGGGAAACGCCTGGTATCTTTATAGTCCTGTCGGGTTTCGCCACCTCTGACTTGAGCGTCGATTTTTGT
GATGCTCGTCAGGGGGGCGGAGCCTATGGAAAAACGCCAGCAACGCGGCCTTTTTACGGTTCCTGGCCTT
TTGCTGGCCTTTTGCTCACATGT
